>Addgene plasmid #146462 | pAc5.1B-HA-DmHPat_1-684_H | depositor full sequence | sequence record 288907 | Full Sequence
CTTCAAGGAATTAATTCTATATTCTAAAAACACAAATGATACTTCTAAAAAAAATCATGAATGGCATCAA
CTCTGAATCAAATCTTTGCAGATGCACCTACTTCTCATTTCCACTGTCACATCATTTTTCCAGATCTCGC
TGCCTGTTATGTGGCCCACAAACCAAGACACGTTTTATGGCCATTAAAGCTGGCTGATCGTCGCCAAACA
CCAAATACATATCAATATGTACATTCGAGAAAGAAGCGATCAAAGAAGCGTCTTCGGGCGAGTAGGAGAA
TGCGGAGGAGAAGGAGAACGAGCTGATCTAGTATCTCTCCACAATCCAATGCCAACTGACCAACTGGCCA
TATTCGGAGCAATTTGAAGCCAATTTCCATCGCCTGGCGATCGCTCCATTCTTGGCTATATGTTTTTCAC
CGTTCCCGGGGCCATTTTCAAAGACTCGTCGGTAAGATAAGATTGTGTCACTCGCTGTCTCTCTTCATTT
GTCGAAGAATGCTGAGGAATTTCGCGATGACGTCGGCGAGTATTTTGAAGAATGAGAATAATTTGTATTT
ATACGAAAATCAGTTAGTGGAATTTTCTACAAAAACATGTTATCTATAGATAATTTTGTTGCAAAATATG
TTGACTATGACAAAGATTGTATGTATATACCTTTAATGTATTCTCATTTTCTTATGTATTTATAATGGCA
ATGATGATACTGATGATATTTTAAGATGATGCCAGACCACAGGCTGATTTCTGCGTCTTTTGCCGAACGC
AGTGCATGTGCGGTTGTTGTTTTTTGGAATAGTTTCAATTTTCGGACTGTCCGCTTTGATTTCAGTTTCT
TGGCTTATTCAAAAAGCAAAGTAAAGCCAAAAAAGCGAGATGGCAATACCAAATGCGGCAAAACGGTAGT
GGAAGGAAAGGGGTGCGGGGCAGCGGAAGGAAGGGTGGGGCGGGGCGTGGCGGGGTCTGTGGCTGGGCGC
GACGTCACCGACGTTGGAGCCACTCCTTTGACCATGTGTGCGTGTGTGTATTATTCGTGTCTCGCCACTC
GCCGGTTGTTTTTTTCTTTTTATCTCGCTCTCTCTAGCGCCATCTCGTACGCATGCTCAACGCACCGCAT
GTTGCCGTGTCCTTTATGCGTCATTTTGGCTCGAAATAGGCAATTATTTAAACAAAGATTAGTCAACGAA
AACGCTAAAATAAATAAGTCTACAATATGGTTACTTATTGCCATGTGTGTGCAGCCAACGATAGCAACAA
AAGCAACAACACAGTGGCTTTCCCTCTTTCACTTTTTGTTTGCAAGCGCGTGCGAGCAAGACGGCACGAC
CGGCAAACGCAATTACGCTGACAAAGAGCAGACGAAGTTTTGGCCGAAAAACATCAAGGCGCCTGATACG
AATGCATTTGCAATAACAATTGCGATATTTAATATTGTTTATGAAGCTGTTTGACTTCAAAACACACAAA
AAAAAAAATAAAACAAATTATTTGAAAGAGAATTAGGAATCGGACAGCTTATCGTTACGGGCTAACAGCA
CACCGAGACGAAATAGCTTACCTGACGTCACAGCCTCTGGAAGAACTGCCGCCAAGCAGAGAGAGAGAGA
AAAAGAGGGAGAGCAGCTTAGACCGCATGTGCTTGTGTGTGAGGCGTCTCTCTCTTCGTCTCCTGTTTGC
GCAAACGCATAGACTGCACTGAGAAAATCGATTACCTATTTTTTATGAATGAATATTTGCACTATTACTA
TTCAAAACTATTAAGATAGCAATCACATTCAATAGCCAAATACTATACCACCTGAGCGATGCAACGAAAT
GATCAATTTGAGCAAAAATGCTGCATATTTAGGACGGCATCATTATAGAAATGCTTCTTGCTGTGTACTT
TTCTCTCGTCTGGCAGCTGTTTCGCCGTTATTGTTAAAACCGGCTTAAGTTAGGTGTGTTTTCTACGACT
AGTGATGCCCCTACTAGAAGATGTGTGTTGCACAAATGTCCCTGAATAACCAATTTGAAGTGCAGATAGC
AGTAAACGTAAGCTAATATGAATATTATTTAACTGTAATGTTTTAATATCGCTGGACATTACTAATAAAC
CCACTATAAACACATGTACATATGTATGTTTTGGCATACAATGAGTAGTTGGGGAAAAAATGTGTAAAAG
CACCGTGACCATCACAGCATAAAGATAACCAGCTGAAGTATCGAATATGAGTAACCCCCAAATTGAATCA
CATGCCGCAACTGATAGGACCCATGGAAGTACACTCTTCATGGCGATATACAAGACACACACAAGCACGA
ACACCCAGTTGCGGAGGAAATTCTCCGTAAATGAAAACCCAATCGGCGAACAATTCATACCCATATATGG
TAAAAGTTTTGAACGCGACTTGAGAGCGGAGAGCATTGCGGCTGATAAGGTTTTAGCGCTAAGCGGGCTT
TATAAAACGGGCTGCGGGACCAGTTTTCATATCACTACCGTTTGAGTTCTTGTGCTGTGTGGATACTCCT
CCCGACACAAAGCCGCTCCATCAGCCAGCAGTCGTCTAATCCAGAGACCCCGGATCGGGGTACCAACATG
GCTTACCCATACGATGTTCCAGATTACGCTCCTCCAAGCTTGAATTCTGCAGATATCATGGATGACTCGT
TTTTCGGCTTTGACACGAATCTACCGGACGAAGATGGTGGCGATGGACGCATCGTCGAGGCGGAATACGA
TGCCCTCAATGACGAAACCTTTGGATCCGCTATAAATGGCGACTGGGAGGAAGCCCATGAGACGATGGTA
CGCCTGGGCGGGAATGGCGAAAGGGTGCGGAAGCGACCCGCGGAATCTAGTGGAAATACGGATTTTGCCG
ATCAGGGAAATGGTGCCTTCCTGCGACACGCTAATCCGCTATCATCGGCGCCCTCTTCAAGCGGCTCCAC
TCCGGCCCCTTTGAATGCCCCCTTCCGACAGTCTCGTCACATAGGGGACTCGGACTTGGAGCTAAACATT
TCCTCCATGAAGTTGGACGACATGGACCTGTCCTCTTTCACCACTGATAGCGAAGCCGGTGGGCTGAGCA
ACCGCATTAAGCTGGACTCCGGGGTCTGGGGATCACAGCCGTTCCCCAACAACCAACATTTGTTCCGCGA
GCCTATGCGCAGCGCCTTCAAGCCACAGCAGCAGCAACATCAGCAGCACCAACCACAACAAATGAAGCCA
CCGCAGGAAGCGAATGCCAACTTTGCACTGAATCCACAGCCTTTTCCAAAAATTACAACTCTCGAGGATA
TAGAGCGCAATATGATCATTCAGCAGGCCATTCCGAAACAACAGCAGCAGAGCCAGCAACAGGCGGAACG
CAAAATGTTTGATGATTTTAGTCTGGGTAACAGGCAGCAGGTGCCTACACCAACCATGTTGCAGCAACAG
ATGTTGCAGCAGCAGCATCATCAGAAACAACAGTCGCAGCAGCAGCCGCCACAACAAGCGCAGCACAAGG
TACCCCCTGGCTTCTTGGGCACGCCGCACACCTCTCCACCGAGGCCAAATTTGGGTTTCCCCGGACCCGA
GCTACTGCCCACGCCATCGTCGCAGCAACAACTAAACGGTATTGGTGGCAACCGAGTGCCGCCCGGATTT
ATTTACCCGCAAGGTCTGCCCGGGAATATTCCGCAATTGCCCCAGCATCCTCTAATGCAGCAGCACATGC
CGCACAACTTTCCACTGCCCGGCGGCAACCAGCGACCTCTACCCAATCCACAAGCTCTGCCCACGGCCCT
GAACAATTTCGCGATGCATCCAAGCTTCAATGCGATGCGCGCCGCTGGAATCCATCCAGGGGCTTTTATG
CAACCTCCCCATCCGCACCAGATGCTGCCACCGCGAATGCCGCCGCACCCGCTGCAAGCTGCCACAAGTC
TATTAGGCCAGCAGCCACCGAATTCCATGTATAACATGTTCAACATGCGACTAGTGCAAGAGATCCAGCA
AAACCATCCGCTGCTTCAACAGGCTGCTGTTGTACGCCAAATGCAACAGAGCAGAGCAGGATCCGTGGCC
AGCGATCGTCAGAGATCGCAGGCGCAACAGCAGCAACAAGGACGACGTCCAGATGGTACAGGAAATTACC
CGCTGGAAGAGTACGATGAATATGCCAACCTAATGAGCACGCGCGACAAGCACTGGCTAATCGGAATCCA
GCTTTCGCAGCTGAATACGGACACGCCGTATATCGACGACTATTACTACACGGTGTTCAGGGAGCGCAAG
GCCCAACAGAACGGGCAAATGCGCAACAGTCAGGCGCACAAGGACAACCAGTTGAATCATCCGCTTACTC
AGCCACGCGGCCATGCGCAGCTTATTCTCGTACAGTTGGGCAACAAGAATGGTACTCGCAATGGACACGG
ACGTGAGCGACGCAACTCGGAGAACACCAACAGCACGTCAGGCAACACGAACAATGGATCAGGTGGTAAC
AACAACAACCTGACAGGCTATATATTCTCACCACTGAAGTTCGAGAACTCACTGGGAAAGCTACAGTACG
GAAGTGTGACAGCTCCGCGAAAAATTATCGATGCTGACATTATGAGTGGTGAATCAAATGCCGCTGCTGA
AGCCAACGCAACTTCTTCATCAAAAAGCTCGACTCCGCTGCCCACCTCCGCGAGCCATGATGTAAATCCC
AGTAGCATGTAGGGCGGCCGCTCGAGTCTAGAGGGCCCGCGGTTCGAAGGTAAGCCTATCCCTAACCCTC
TCCTCGGTCTCGATTCTACGCGTACCGGTCATCATCACCATCACCATTGAGTTTAAACCCGCTGATCAGC
CTCGACTGTGCCTTCTAAGGCCTGAGCTCGCTGATCAGCCTCGATCGAGGATCCAGACATGATAAGATAC
ATTGATGAGTTTGGACAAACCACAACTAGAATGCAGTGAAAAAAATGCTTTATTTGTGAAATTTGTGATG
CTATTGCTTTATTTGTAACCATTATAAGCTGCAATAAACAAGTTAACAACAACAATTGCATTCATTTTAT
GTTTCAGGTTCAGGGGGAGGTGTGGGAGGTTTTTTAAAGCAAGTAAAACCTCTACAAATGTGGTATGGCT
GATTATGATCAGTCGACCGATGCCCTTGAGAGCCTTCAACCCAGTCAGCTCCTTCCGGTGGGCGCGGGGC
ATGACTATCGTCGCCGCACTTATGACTGTCTTCTTTATCATGCAACTCGTAGGACAGGTGCCGGCAGCGC
TCTGGGTCATTTTCGGCGAGGACCGCTTTCGCTGGAGCGCGACGATGATCGGCCTGTCGCTTGCGGTATT
CGGAATCTTGCACGCCCTCGCTCAAGCCTTCGTCACTGGTCCCGCCACCAAACGTTTCGGCGAGAAGCAG
GCCATTATCGCCGGCATGGCGGCCGACGCGCTGGGCTACGTCTTGCTGGCGTTCGCGACGCGAGGCTGGA
TGGCCTTCCCCATTATGATTCTTCTCGCTTCCGGCGGCATCGGGATGCCCGCGTTGCAGGCCATGCTGTC
CAGGCAGGTAGATGACGACCATCAGGGACAGCTTCAAGGATCGCTCGCGGCTCTTACCAGCCAGCAAAAG
GCCAGGAACCGTAAAAAGGCCGCGTTGCTGGCGTTTTTCCATAGGCTCCGCCCCCCTGACGAGCATCACA
AAAATCGACGCTCAAGTCAGAGGTGGCGAAACCCGACAGGACTATAAAGATACCAGGCGTTTCCCCCTGG
AAGCTCCCTCGTGCGCTCTCCTGTTCCGACCCTGCCGCTTACCGGATACCTGTCCGCCTTTCTCCCTTCG
GGAAGCGTGGCGCTTTCTCAATGCTCACGCTGTAGGTATCTCAGTTCGGTGTAGGTCGTTCGCTCCAAGC
TGGGCTGTGTGCACGAACCCCCCGTTCAGCCCGACCGCTGCGCCTTATCCGGTAACTATCGTCTTGAGTC
CAACCCGGTAAGACACGACTTATCGCCACTGGCAGCAGCCACTGGTAACAGGATTAGCAGAGCGAGGTAT
GTAGGCGGTGCTACAGAGTTCTTGAAGTGGTGGCCTAACTACGGCTACACTAGAAGGACAGTATTTGGTA
TCTGCGCTCTGCTGAAGCCAGTTACCTTCGGAAAAAGAGTTGGTAGCTCTTGATCCGGCAAACAAACCAC
CGCTGGTAGCGGTGGTTTTTTTGTTTGCAAGCAGCAGATTACGCGCAGAAAAAAAGGATCTCAAGAAGAT
CCTTTGATCTTTTCTACGGGGTCTGACGCTCAGTGGAACGAAAACTCACGTTAAGGGATTTTGGTCATGA
GATTATCAAAAAGGATCTTCACCTAGATCCTTTTAAATTAAAAATGAAGTTTTAAATCAATCTAAAGTAT
ATATGAGTAAACTTGGTCTGACAGTTACCAATGCTTAATCAGTGAGGCACCTATCTCAGCGATCTGTCTA
TTTCGTTCATCCATAGTTGCCTGACTCCCCGTCGTGTAGATAACTACGATACGGGAGGGCTTACCATCTG
GCCCCAGTGCTGCAATGATACCGCGAGACCCACGCTCACCGGCTCCAGATTTATCAGCAATAAACCAGCC
AGCCGGAAGGGCCGAGCGCAGAAGTGGTCCTGCAACTTTATCCGCCTCCATCCAGTCTATTAATTGTTGC
CGGGAAGCTAGAGTAAGTAGTTCGCCAGTTAATAGTTTGCGCAACGTTGTTGCCATTGCTGCAGGCATCG
TGGTGTCACGCTCGTCGTTTGGTATGGCTTCATTCAGCTCCGGTTCCCAACGATCAAGGCGAGTTACATG
ATCCCCCATGTTGTGCAAAAAAGCGGTTAGCTCCTTCGGTCCTCCGATCGTTGTCAGAAGTAAGTTGGCC
GCAGTGTTATCACTCATGGTTATGGCAGCACTGCATAATTCTCTTACTGTCATGCCATCCGTAAGATGCT
TTTCTGTGACTGGTGAGTACTCAACCAAGTCATTCTGAGAATAGTGTATGCGGCGACCGAGTTGCTCTTG
CCCGGCGTCAACACGGGATAATACCGCGCCACATAGCAGAACTTTAAAAGTGCTCATCATTGGAAAACGT
TCTTCGGGGCGAAAACTCTCAAGGATCTTACCGCTGTTGAGATCCAGTTCGATGTAACCCACTCGTGCAC
CCAACTGATCTTCAGCATCTTTTACTTTCACCAGCGTTTCTGGGTGAGCAAAAACAGGAAGGCAAAATGC
CGCAAAAAAGGGAATAAGGGCGACACGGAAATGTTGAATACTCATACTCTTCCTTTTTCAATATTATTGA
AGCATTTATCAGGGTTATTGTCTCATGAGCGGATACATATTTGAATGTATTTAGAAAAATAAACAAATAG
GGGTTCCGCGCACATTTCCCCGAAAAGTGCCACCTGACGTCTAAGAAACCATTATTATCATGACATTAAC
CTATAAAAATAGGCGTATCACGAGGCCCTTTCGT
Features (pLannotate 1.2.2; 9 found; start..end, strand, type, name):
     56..2568    +  promoter       Ac5 promoter: Drosophila melanogaster actin 5C promoter
   2594..2620    +  CDS            3xHA (fragment): three tandem HA epitope tags
   4739..4780    +  CDS            V5 tag: epitope tag from simian virus 5
   4880..5014    -  polyA_signal   SV40 poly(A) signal: SV40 polyadenylation signal
   5037..5121    -  CDS            large T antigen (fragment): large T antigen from SV40 (simian virus 40)
   5122..5592    +  CDS            TcR (fragment): tetracycline efflux protein; tet; confers resistance to tetracycline
   5636..6224    -  rep_origin     ori: high-copy-number ColE1/pMB1/pBR322/pUC origin of replication
   6395..7255    -  CDS            AmpR: β-lactamase; bla; confers resistance to ampicillin, carbenicillin, and related antibiotics
   7256..7360    -  promoter       AmpR promoter: bla
