[The description below was written by a language model from this plasmid's Addgene catalogue record and pLannotate feature annotations shown in this document.]
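Description:
pAc5.1B-HA-DmHPat_1-684_H is an insect expression plasmid for producing an HA-tagged fragment of Drosophila melanogaster HPat (Patr-1, CG5208) spanning residues 1–684. The catalogue lists the backbone as unknown, although the name and the annotated parts point to a pAc5.1-type vector. In the 7,454 nt depositor sequence, the D. melanogaster actin 5C (Ac5) promoter, a strong constitutive promoter used in fly cell lines, sits immediately upstream of a short stretch matching part of a 3xHA annotation, consistent with an N-terminal HA epitope. The HPat coding region is not itself annotated but presumably occupies the unannotated interval between the HA tag and a downstream V5 epitope sequence. The record does not say whether the V5 tag is in frame with the insert or cut off by a stop codon. An SV40 polyadenylation signal follows for transcript 3′ end processing; it is annotated on the opposite strand, alongside small leftover fragments of SV40 large T antigen and a tetracycline resistance gene that are backbone remnants rather than functional elements. The insert carries two silent mutations relative to the NCBI reference transcript.

For propagation in E. coli, the plasmid carries a ColE1/pUC-type origin and a β-lactamase gene with its own promoter, giving ampicillin selection. The catalogue calls it low copy, whereas the origin annotation describes a high-copy type. No selectable marker for insect cells is annotated, so it suits transient transfection. The associated work concerns HPat as a link between mRNA deadenylation and decapping, and a tagged truncation such as this would be useful for mapping domains by detecting or immunoprecipitating the protein through its HA tag. The depositor sequence may be theoretical rather than fully verified.
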