Addgene plasmid #146462: pAc5.1B-HA-DmHPat_1-684_H
Purpose: Insect Expression of DmHPat_1-684
Depositing lab: Elisa Izaurralde. Depositing organization: Max Planck Institute for Developmental Biology. Publication: HPat provides a link between deadenylation and decapping in metazoa. Haas G, Braun JE, Igreja C, Tritschler F, Nishihara T, Izaurralde E. J Cell Biol. 2010 Apr 19. 189(2):289-302. 10.1083/jcb.200910141 PubMed 20404111.
Backbone
  Vector backbone: Unknown
  Vector type: Insect Expression
Growth in bacteria
  Bacterial resistance: Ampicillin, 100 μg/mL
  Growth temperature: 37°C
  Growth strain: DH5alpha
  Copy number: Low Copy
Gene/Insert
  Gene/Insert name: DmHPat_1-684
  Species: D. melanogaster (fly)
  Mutation: Two silent mutations compared to the sequence given by NCBI: NM_142335.2
  Entrez Gene: Patr-1 (a.k.a. anon-WO0118547.282, BcDNA:LD27979, CG5208, Dmel\CG5208, HPat, LD27979)
  Cloning method: Unknown
Terms and licenses: Academic/Nonprofit Terms; Industry Terms: Not Available to Industry
Depositor comments: Plasmids from this collection were made available to the research community and donated after the lab closed. Please note that the sequence provided by the depositing laboratory may be theoretical/predicted or based on Sanger sequencing results. There may be discrepancies between sequencing results obtained by Addgene and the depositor sequence. If an Addgene verified sequence is not available, please contact before placing your order to request that our lab fully sequence the plasmid.
How to cite: pAc5.1B-HA-DmHPat_1-684_H was a gift from Elisa Izaurralde (Addgene plasmid # 146462 ; http://n2t.net/addgene:146462 ; RRID:Addgene_146462)
